Addgene plasmid #230131: AiP12756 - pAAV-AiE0729m-minBG-SYFP2-WPRE3-BGHpA (Alias: CN2756)
Purpose: AiE0729m is an enhancer sequence, designed to drive AAV-mediated transgene expression in specific populations of brain cells
Depositing lab: Allen Institute for Brain Science & Boaz Levi. Depositing organization: Allen Institute. Publication: A suite of enhancer AAVs and transgenic mouse lines for genetic access to cortical cell types. Ben-Simon Y, Hooper M, Narayan S, Daigle TL, Dwivedi D, Way SW, Oster A, Stafford DA, Mich JK, Taormina MJ, Martinez RA, Opitz-Araya X, Roth JR, Alexander JR, Allen S, Amster A, Arbuckle J, Ayala A, Baker PM, Bakken TE, Barcelli T, Barta S, Bendrick J, Bertagnolli D, Bielstein C, Bishwakarma P, Bowlus J, Boyer G, Brouner K, Casian B, Casper T, Chakka AB, Chakrabarty R, Chance RK, Chavan S, Clark M, Colbert K, Collman F, Daniel S, Departee M, DiValentin P, Donadio N, Dotson N, Egdorf T, Fliss T, Gabitto M, Garcia J, Gary A, Gasperini M, Gloe J, Goldy J, Gore BB, Graybuck L, Greisman N, Haeseleer F, Halterman C, Haradon Z, Hastings SD, Helback O, Ho W, Hockemeyer D, Huang C, Huff S, Hunker A, Johansen N, Jones D, Juneau Z, Kalmbach B, Kannan M, Khem S, Kussick E, Kutsal R, Larsen R, Lee C, Lee AY, Leibly M, Lenz GH, Li S, Liang E, Lusk N, Madigan Z, Malloy J, Malone J, McCue R, Melchor J, Mollenkopf T, Moosman S, Morin E, Newman D, Ng L, Ngo K, Omstead V, Otto S, Oyama A, Pena N, Pham T, Phillips E, Pom CA, Potekhina L, Ransford S, Ray PL, Rette D, Reynoldson C, Rimorin C, Rocha D, Ruiz A, Sanchez REA, Sawyer L, Sedeno-Cortes A, Sevigny JP, Shapovalova N, Shepard N, Shulga L, Sigler AR, Siverts L, Soliman S, Somasundaram S, Staats B, Stewart K, Szelenyi E, Tieu M, Trader C, Tran A, van Velthoven CTJ, Walker M, Wang Y, Weed N, Wirthlin M, Wood T, Wynalda B, Yao Z, Zhou T, Ariza J, Dee N, Reding M, Ronellenfitch K, Mufti S, Sunkin SM, Smith KA, Esposito L, Waters J, Thyagarajan B, Yao S, Lein ES, Zeng H, Levi BP, Ngai J, Ting JT, Tasic B. Cell. 2025 May 16:S0092-8674(25)00513-6. doi: 10.1016/j.cell.2025.05.002. PubMed 40403729.
Backbone
  Vector backbone: pAAV2
  Vector type: AAV
Growth in bacteria
  Bacterial resistance: Ampicillin, 100 μg/mL
  Growth temperature: 37°C
  Growth strain: NEB Stable
  Copy number: High Copy
Gene/Insert
  Gene/Insert name: SYFP2
  Species: Synthetic
  Promoter: minBG
  Cloning method: Gibson Cloning
Terms and licenses: Academic/Nonprofit Terms; Industry Terms: Not Available to Industry
How to cite: AiP12756 - pAAV-AiE0729m-minBG-SYFP2-WPRE3-BGHpA (Alias: CN2756) was a gift from Allen Institute for Brain Science & Boaz Levi (Addgene plasmid # 230131 ; http://n2t.net/addgene:230131 ; RRID:Addgene_230131)
