[The description below was written by a language model from this plasmid's Addgene catalogue record and pLannotate feature annotations shown in this document.]
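Description:
AiP12756 - pAAV-AiE0729m-minBG-SYFP2-WPRE3-BGHpA (alias CN2756) is an AAV transfer plasmid built on a pAAV2 backbone, about 4.6 kb in the sequenced record, intended for packaging a reporter cassette into recombinant adeno-associated virus. It is maintained in bacteria as a high-copy plasmid through a ColE1/pUC-type origin and selected with ampicillin via the bla gene under its own promoter. The backbone also carries an f1 phage origin and small remnants of pBR322 bom and rop sequences. The recorded propagation strain is a recombination-deficient one, consistent with the need to keep the repeat-rich inverted terminal repeats intact. The annotation detects a complete AAV2 ITR downstream of the cassette and only short ITR fragments at the upstream end, which may reflect annotation or sequencing limits on this structured region rather than a true truncation.

Between the ITRs, the enhancer AiE0729m is placed ahead of a minimal beta-globin promoter (minBG). Neither element is annotated in the feature table, but both presumably lie in the unannotated stretch upstream of the reporter. The minimal promoter has little activity by itself, so expression depends on the enhancer, which the record says was designed to drive transgene expression in specific populations of brain cells. It does not state which populations. The payload is SYFP2, a rapidly maturing monomeric yellow fluorescent protein derived from Aequorea victoria. It is followed by WPRE3, a shortened woodchuck hepatitis virus posttranscriptional element (annotated as two WPRE fragments) that boosts transcript expression, and a bovine growth hormone polyadenylation signal. The construct belongs to a suite of enhancer AAVs for genetic access to cortical cell types, and it serves to label enhancer-defined cells fluorescently and to assess the enhancer's specificity.
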