Features (pLannotate 1.2.2; 14 found; start..end, strand, type, name):
     12..39      +  repeat_region  AAV2 ITR (fragment): inverted terminal repeat of adeno-associated virus serotype 2 inverted
     68..95      +  repeat_region  AAV2 ITR (fragment): inverted terminal repeat of adeno-associated virus serotype 2 inverted
    655..1371    +  CDS            SYFP2: SYFP2 is a basic (constitutively fluorescent) yellow fluorescent protein published in 2006, derived from Aequorea victoria. It is reported to be a very rapidly-maturing monomer with moderate acid sensitivity.
   1411..1568    +  misc_feature   WPRE (fragment): woodchuck hepatitis virus posttranscriptional regulatory element
   1574..1654    +  misc_feature   WPRE (fragment): woodchuck hepatitis virus posttranscriptional regulatory element
   1671..1782    +  polyA_signal   bGH poly(A) signal: bovine growth hormone polyadenylation signal
   1900..2040    +  repeat_region  AAV2 ITR: inverted terminal repeat of adeno-associated virus serotype 2 inverted
   2045..2096    -  misc_feature   bom (fragment): basis of mobility region from pBR322
   2115..2570    +  rep_origin     f1 ori (sequence partly withheld): f1 bacteriophage origin of replication; arrow indicates direction of (+) strand synthesis
   2571..2620    -  misc_feature   bom (fragment): basis of mobility region from pBR322
   2722..2757    -  CDS            rop (fragment): Rop protein, which maintains plasmids at low copy number; rop
   2852..2956    +  promoter       AmpR promoter: bla
   2957..3817    +  CDS            AmpR: β-lactamase; bla; confers resistance to ampicillin, carbenicillin, and related antibiotics
   3988..4576    +  rep_origin     ori: high-copy-number ColE1/pMB1/pBR322/pUC origin of replication
>Addgene plasmid #230131 | AiP12756 - pAAV-AiE0729m-minBG-SYFP2-WPRE3-BGHpA (Alias: CN2756) | addgene full sequence | sequence record 461859 | Addgene NGS Result
CCTGCAGGCAGCTGCGCGCTCGCTCGCTCACTGAGGCCGCCCGGGCGTCGGGCGACCTTTGGTCGCCCGG
CCTCAGTGAGCGAGCGAGCGCGCAGAGAGGGAGTGGCCAACTCCATCACTAGGGGTTCCTGCGGCCGCAC
GCGTTGTTCTTTTCCAGAGGCCCAGTGGAGTCTGAGGCCTTTATCCTGGGATTAATATTTCAATACATAT
AACAGAATGTACGCATTTGCAAAGGAAGTAAGTCACATTTAAATATGGGTATCAGAACAGTTAAAATTTA
AATATAGTAATACATGTTTCTTGCATTGGCTTTATAAAATTAACTTTTGGTTGGCATACAAAGATGTGAG
TTTCATGTGCCATTTTTATGCATATGTATCATCTTGTCTAGTTCTGTTTGCTCCTCCCTTCCCCTGCCTC
CTTTGTATCAGAGGAGACAAGGGTGCCCACTTCCTTCACTCTTACTCAAGATAGTACTTAATATTAACTA
GAGCAGTAAGACATGAGAAAAAACTAAAAAGGATAAAAATAACAAAGGAGAGTCAAATTATCCCTGAGCT
CGGGCTGGGCATAAAAGTCAGGGCAGAGCCATCTATTGCTTACATTTGCTTCTGGGATCCAGATCTTTCG
AAGCTAGCGCTACCGGTCGCCACCATGGTGAGCAAGGGCGAGGAGCTGTTCACCGGGGTGGTGCCCATCC
TGGTCGAGCTGGACGGCGACGTAAACGGCCACAAGTTCAGCGTGTCCGGCGAGGGCGAGGGCGATGCCAC
CTACGGCAAGCTGACCCTGAAGCTGATCTGCACCACCGGCAAGCTGCCCGTGCCCTGGCCCACCCTCGTG
ACCACCCTGGGCTACGGCGTGCAGTGCTTCGCCCGCTACCCCGACCACATGAAGCAGCACGACTTCTTCA
AGTCCGCCATGCCCGAAGGCTACGTCCAGGAGCGCACCATCTTCTTCAAGGACGACGGCAACTACAAGAC
CCGCGCCGAGGTGAAGTTCGAGGGCGACACCCTGGTGAACCGCATCGAGCTGAAGGGCATCGACTTCAAG
GAGGACGGCAACATCCTGGGGCACAAGCTGGAGTACAACTACAACAGCCACAACGTCTATATCACCGCCG
ACAAGCAGAAGAACGGCATCAAGGCCAACTTCAAGATCCGCCACAACATCGAGGACGGCGGCGTGCAGCT
CGCCGACCACTACCAGCAGAACACCCCCATCGGCGACGGCCCCGTGCTGCTGCCCGACAACCACTACCTG
AGCTACCAGTCCAAGCTGAGCAAAGACCCCAACGAGAAGCGCGATCACATGGTCCTGCTGGAGTTCGTGA
CCGCCGCCGGGATCACTCTCGGCATGGACGAGCTGTACAAGTAAGTCGACGGCGCGCCGCGGCCGCGAAT
TCGATATCATAATCAACCTCTGGATTACAAAATTTGTGAAAGATTGACTGGTATTCTTAACTATGTTGCT
CCTTTTACGCTATGTGGATACGCTGCTTTAATGCCTTTGTATCATGCTATTGCTTCCCGTATGGCTTTCA
TTTTCTCCTCCTTGTATAAATCCTGGTTAGTTCTTGCCACGGCGGAACTCATCGCCGCCTGCCTTGCCCG
CTGCTGGACAGGGGCTCGGCTGTTGGGCACTGACAATTCCGTGGCTCGAGAGATCTTCGACTGTGCCTTC
TAGTTGCCAGCCATCTGTTGTTTGCCCCTCCCCCGTGCCTTCCTTGACCCTGGAAGGTGCCACTCCCACT
GTCCTTTCCTAATAAAATGAGGAAATTGCATCGCATTGTCTGAGTAGGTGTCATTCTATTCTGGGGGGTG
GGGTGGGGCAGGACAGCAAGGGGGAGGATTGGGAAGACAATAGCAGGCATGAGATCTCACGTGCGGACCG
AGCGGCCGCAGGAACCCCTAGTGATGGAGTTGGCCACTCCCTCTCTGCGCGCTCGCTCGCTCACTGAGGC
CGGGCGACCAAAGGTCGCCCGACGCCCGGGCTTTGCCCGGGCGGCCTCAGTGAGCGAGCGAGCGCGCAGC
TGCCTGCAGGGGCGCCTGATGCGGTATTTTCTCCTTACGCATCTGTGCGGTATTTCACACCGCATA
[95 nt withheld, positions 2097-2191]
T
[46 nt withheld, positions 2193-2238]
C
[141 nt withheld, positions 2240-2380]
CCTTTGACGTTGGAGTCCACGTTCTTT
[37 nt withheld, positions 2408-2444]
ACTCTATCTCGGGCTATTCTTTTGATTTATAAGGGATTTTGCCGATTTCGGTCTATTGGTTAAAAAATGA
GCTGATTTAACAAAAATTTAACGCGAATTTTAACAAAATATTAACGTTTACAATTTTATGGTGCACTCTC
AGTACAATCTGCTCTGATGCCGCATAGTTAAGCCAGCCCCGACACCCGCCAACACCCGCTGACGCGCCCT
GACGGGCTTGTCTGCTCCCGGCATCCGCTTACAGACAAGCTGTGACCGTCTCCGGGAGCTGCATGTGTCA
GAGGTTTTCACCGTCATCACCGAAACGCGCGAGACGAAAGGGCCTCGTGATACGCCTATTTTTATAGGTT
AATGTCATGATAATAATGGTTTCTTAGACGTCAGGTGGCACTTTTCGGGGAAATGTGCGCGGAACCCCTA
TTTGTTTATTTTTCTAAATACATTCAAATATGTATCCGCTCATGAGACAATAACCCTGATAAATGCTTCA
ATAATATTGAAAAAGGAAGAGTATGAGTATTCAACATTTCCGTGTCGCCCTTATTCCCTTTTTTGCGGCA
TTTTGCCTTCCTGTTTTTGCTCACCCAGAAACGCTGGTGAAAGTAAAAGATGCTGAAGATCAGTTGGGTG
CACGAGTGGGTTACATCGAACTGGATCTCAACAGCGGTAAGATCCTTGAGAGTTTTCGCCCCGAAGAACG
TTTTCCAATGATGAGCACTTTTAAAGTTCTGCTATGTGGCGCGGTATTATCCCGTATTGACGCCGGGCAA
GAGCAACTCGGTCGCCGCATACACTATTCTCAGAATGACTTGGTTGAGTACTCACCAGTCACAGAAAAGC
ATCTTACGGATGGCATGACAGTAAGAGAATTATGCAGTGCTGCCATAACCATGAGTGATAACACTGCGGC
CAACTTACTTCTGACAACGATCGGAGGACCGAAGGAGCTAACCGCTTTTTTGCACAACATGGGGGATCAT
GTAACTCGCCTTGATCGTTGGGAACCGGAGCTGAATGAAGCCATACCAAACGACGAGCGTGACACCACGA
TGCCTGTAGCAATGGCAACAACGTTGCGCAAACTATTAACTGGCGAACTACTTACTCTAGCTTCCCGGCA
ACAATTAATAGACTGGATGGAGGCGGATAAAGTTGCAGGACCACTTCTGCGCTCGGCCCTTCCGGCTGGC
TGGTTTATTGCTGATAAATCTGGAGCCGGTGAGCGTGGGTCTCGCGGTATCATTGCAGCACTGGGGCCAG
ATGGTAAGCCCTCCCGTATCGTAGTTATCTACACGACGGGGAGTCAGGCAACTATGGATGAACGAAATAG
ACAGATCGCTGAGATAGGTGCCTCACTGATTAAGCATTGGTAACTGTCAGACCAAGTTTACTCATATATA
CTTTAGATTGATTTAAAACTTCATTTTTAATTTAAAAGGATCTAGGTGAAGATCCTTTTTGATAATCTCA
TGACCAAAATCCCTTAACGTGAGTTTTCGTTCCACTGAGCGTCAGACCCCGTAGAAAAGATCAAAGGATC
TTCTTGAGATCCTTTTTTTCTGCGCGTAATCTGCTGCTTGCAAACAAAAAAACCACCGCTACCAGCGGTG
GTTTGTTTGCCGGATCAAGAGCTACCAACTCTTTTTCCGAAGGTAACTGGCTTCAGCAGAGCGCAGATAC
CAAATACTGTTCTTCTAGTGTAGCCGTAGTTAGGCCACCACTTCAAGAACTCTGTAGCACCGCCTACATA
CCTCGCTCTGCTAATCCTGTTACCAGTGGCTGCTGCCAGTGGCGATAAGTCGTGTCTTACCGGGTTGGAC
TCAAGACGATAGTTACCGGATAAGGCGCAGCGGTCGGGCTGAACGGGGGGTTCGTGCACACAGCCCAGCT
TGGAGCGAACGACCTACACCGAACTGAGATACCTACAGCGTGAGCTATGAGAAAGCGCCACGCTTCCCGA
AGGGAGAAAGGCGGACAGGTATCCGGTAAGCGGCAGGGTCGGAACAGGAGAGCGCACGAGGGAGCTTCCA
GGGGGAAACGCCTGGTATCTTTATAGTCCTGTCGGGTTTCGCCACCTCTGACTTGAGCGTCGATTTTTGT
GATGCTCGTCAGGGGGGCGGAGCCTATGGAAAAACGCCAGCAACGCGGCCTTTTTACGGTTCCTGGCCTT
TTGCTGGCCTTTTGCTCACATGT
